Addgene plasmid #48599: pFUSB4_TGCT
Depositing lab: Stephen Ekker. Depositing organization: Mayo Foundation for Medical Education and Research. Publication: High Efficiency In Vivo Genome Engineering with a Simplified 15-RVD GoldyTALEN Design. Ma AC, Lee HB, Clark KJ, Ekker SC. PLoS One. 2013 May 29;8(5):e65259. doi: 10.1371/journal.pone.0065259. Print 2013. PubMed 23734242.
Backbone
  Vector backbone: pFUS_B4
  Vector type: Mammalian Expression, TALEN
Growth in bacteria
  Bacterial resistance: Spectinomycin, 50 μg/mL
  Growth temperature: 37°C
  Growth strain: Top10
  Copy number: Unknown
Gene/Insert
  Gene/Insert name: RVD sequence: NG NN HD NG
  Species: Synthetic
  Cloning method: Unknown
  Sequencing primers: 5′ ttgatgcctggcagttccct; 3′ cgaaccgaacaggcttatgt
Terms and licenses: Academic/Nonprofit Terms; Industry Terms: Not Available to Industry
Depositor comments: Plasmid was created using Golden Gate cloning.
How to cite: pFUSB4_TGCT was a gift from Stephen Ekker (Addgene plasmid # 48599 ; http://n2t.net/addgene:48599 ; RRID:Addgene_48599)
