[The description below was written by a language model from this plasmid's Addgene catalogue record and pLannotate feature annotations shown in this document.]
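Description:
pFUSB4_TGCT is a small (about 2.9 kb) bacterial intermediate plasmid for modular TALEN construction. It is built on the pFUS_B4 array backbone and carries a pre-assembled block of four synthetic TAL effector repeats. The repeats have the repeat-variable diresidues (RVDs) NG, NN, HD and NG, which under the standard TALE code recognise T, G, C and T, as the name indicates. According to the depositor, the block was made by Golden Gate cloning. The catalogue lists the vector type as mammalian expression/TALEN, but the annotated features include no eukaryotic promoter, nuclease domain or polyadenylation signal. The plasmid is therefore best understood as a component part, not an expression construct in its own right.

It replicates in E. coli from a high-copy ColE1/pUC-type origin and is selected with spectinomycin through the aadA (SmR) aminoglycoside adenylyltransferase gene. A fragment of a class 1 integron Pc promoter and a remnant of a gentamicin acetyltransferase gene lie upstream of this marker. The other annotations are backbone remnants: short lacZα and lacI fragments, consistent with a lacZ screening cassette that the repeat insert displaced, and rrnB T1 and T2 terminators near the cloning region. The automated annotation did not label the TAL repeat array itself, which presumably lies in the unannotated stretch between the lacZα fragment and the resistance cassette.

The associated publication describes a simplified 15-RVD GoldyTALEN design for in vivo genome engineering. This suggests the plasmid belongs to a library of ready-made four-RVD modules that are combined with other repeat blocks in a second Golden Gate step to build complete TALEN arrays in a final expression backbone. The record does not spell out that workflow.
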