Features (pLannotate 1.2.2; 8 found; start..end, strand, type, name):
      3..39      -  CDS            lacZα (fragment): LacZα fragment of β-galactosidase; lacZ fragment
    596..619     +  promoter       Pc promoter (fragment): intI1 (promoter lies within the coding sequence); class 1 integron promoter
    795..851     +  CDS            GmR (fragment): gentamycin acetyltransferase; aacC1; confers resistance to gentamycin
    858..1649    +  CDS            SmR: aminoglycoside adenylyltransferase (Murphy, 1985); aadA; confers resistance to spectinomycin and streptomycin
   1742..2330    +  rep_origin     ori: high-copy-number ColE1/pMB1/pBR322/pUC origin of replication
   2513..2605    +  CDS            lacI (fragment): lac repressor; lacI; The lac repressor binds to the lac operator to inhibit transcription in E. coli. This inhibition can be relieved by adding lactose or isopropyl-β-D-thiogalactopyranoside (IPTG).
   2660..2687    -  terminator     rrnB T2 terminator: transcription terminator T2 from the E. coli rrnB gene
   2819..2862    +  terminator     rrnB T1 terminator: Escherichia coli rrnB; transcription terminator T1 from the E. coli rrnB gene
>Addgene plasmid #48599 | pFUSB4_TGCT | depositor full sequence | sequence record 70299 | Full Sequence
ATGTTTTCCCAGTCACGACGTTGTAAAACGACGGCCAGTCTTAAGCGTCTCATGGCCTGACCCCGGACCA
AGTGGTGGCCTATCGCCAGCAACGGTGGCGGCAAGCAAGCGCTCGAAACGGTGCAGCGGCTGTTGCCGGT
GCTGTGCCAGGACCATGGCCTGACCCCGGACCAAGTGGTGGCTATCGCCAGCAACAATGGCGGCAAGCAA
GCGCTCGAAACGGTGCAGCGGCTGTTGCCGGTGCTGTGCCAGGACCATGGCCTGACTCCGGACCAAGTGG
TGGCTATCGCCAGCCACGATGGCGGCAAGCAAGCGCTCGAAACGGTGCAGCGGCTGTTGCCGGTGCTGTG
CCAGGACCATGGCCTGACCCCGGACCAAGTGGTGGCTATCGCCAGCAACGGTGGCGGCAAGCAAGCGCTC
GAAACGGTGCAGCGGCTGTTGCCGGTGCTGTGCCAGGACCATGGCCTGACCCCGGACCAAGTGGTGGCTA
TCGAGACGTCTAGACCAGCCAGGACAGAAATGCCTCGACTTCGCTGCTACCCAAGGTTGCCGGGTGACGC
ACACCGTGGAAACGGATGAAGGCACGAACCCAGTGGACATAAGCCTGTTCGGTTCGTAAGCTGTAATGCA
AGTAGCGTATGCGCTCACGCAACTGGTCCAGAACCTTGACCGAACGCAGCGGTGGTAACGGCGCAGTGGC
GGTTTTCATGGCTTGTTATGACTGTTTTTTTGGGGTACAGTCTATGCCTCGGGCATCCAAGCAGCAAGCG
CGTTACGCCGTGGGTCGATGTTTGATGTTATGGAGCAGCAACGATGTTACGCAGCAGGGCAGTCGCCCTA
AAACAAAGTTAAACATTATGAGGGAAGCGGTGATCGCCGAAGTATCGACTCAACTATCAGAGGTAGTTGG
CGTCATCGAGCGCCATCTCGAACCGACGTTGCTGGCCGTACATTTGTACGGCTCCGCAGTGGATGGCGGC
CTGAAGCCACACAGTGATATTGATTTGCTGGTTACGGTGACCGTAAGGCTTGATGAAACAACGCGGCGAG
CTTTGATCAACGACCTTTTGGAAACTTCGGCTTCCCCTGGAGAGAGCGAGATTCTCCGCGCTGTAGAAGT
CACCATTGTTGTGCACGACGACATCATTCCGTGGCGTTATCCAGCTAAGCGCGAACTGCAATTTGGAGAA
TGGCAGCGCAATGACATTCTTGCAGGTATCTTCGAGCCAGCCACGATCGACATTGATCTGGCTATCTTGC
TGACAAAAGCAAGAGAACATAGCGTTGCCTTGGTAGGTCCAGCGGCGGAGGAACTCTTTGATCCGGTTCC
TGAACAGGATCTATTTGAGGCGCTAAATGAAACCTTAACGCTATGGAACTCGCCGCCCGACTGGGCTGGC
GATGAGCGAAATGTAGTGCTTACGTTGTCCCGCATTTGGTACAGCGCAGTAACCGGCAAAATCGCGCCGA
AGGATGTCGCTGCCGACTGGGCAATGGAGCGCCTGCCGGCCCAGTATCAGCCCGTCATACTTGAAGCTAG
ACAGGCTTATCTTGGACAAGAAGAAGATCGCTTGGCCTCGCGCGCAGATCAGTTGGAAGAATTTGTCCAC
TACGTGAAAGGCGAGATCACCAAGGTAGTCGGCAAATAACCCTCGAGCCACCCATGACCAAAATCCCTTA
ACGTGAGTTACGCGTCGTTCCACTGAGCGTCAGACCCCGTAGAAAAGATCAAAGGATCTTCTTGAGATCC
TTTTTTTCTGCGCGTAATCTGCTGCTTGCAAACAAAAAAACCACCGCTACCAGCGGTGGTTTGTTTGCCG
GATCAAGAGCTACCAACTCTTTTTCCGAAGGTAACTGGCTTCAGCAGAGCGCAGATACCAAATACTGTCC
TTCTAGTGTAGCCGTAGTTAGGCCACCACTTCAAGAACTCTGTAGCACCGCCTACATACCTCGCTCTGCT
AATCCTGTTACCAGTGGCTGCTGCCAGTGGCGATAAGTCGTGTCTTACCGGGTTGGACTCAAGACGATAG
TTACCGGATAAGGCGCAGCGGTCGGGCTGAACGGGGGGTTCGTGCACACAGCCCAGCTTGGAGCGAACGA
CCTACACCGAACTGAGATACCTACAGCGTGAGCATTGAGAAAGCGCCACGCTTCCCGAAGGGAGAAAGGC
GGACAGGTATCCGGTAAGCGGCAGGGTCGGAACAGGAGAGCGCACGAGGGAGCTTCCAGGGGGAAACGCC
TGGTATCTTTATAGTCCTGTCGGGTTTCGCCACCTCTGACTTGAGCGTCGATTTTTGTGATGCTCGTCAG
GGGGGCGGAGCCTATGGAAAAACGCCAGCAACGCGGCCTTTTTACGGTTCCTGGCCTTTTGCTGGCCTTT
TGCTCACATGTTCTTTCCTGCGTTATCCCCTGATTCTGTGGATAACCGTATTACCGCCTTTGAGTGAGCT
GATACCGCTCGCCGCAGCCGAACGACCGAGCGCAGCGAGTCAGTGAGCGAGGAAGCGGAAGAGCGCCCAA
TACGCAAACCGCCTCTCCCCGCGCGTTGGCCGATTCATTAATGCAGCTGGCACGACAGGTTTCCCGACTG
GAAAGCGGGCAGTGAGCGCAACGCAATTAATACGCGTACCGCTAGCCAGGAAGAGTTTGTAGAAACGCAA
AAAGGCCATCCGTCAGGATGGCCTTCTGCTTAGTTTGATGCCTGGCAGTTTATGGCGGGCGTCCTGCCCG
CCACCCTCCGGGCCGTTGCTTCACAACGTTCAAATCCGCTCCCGGCGGATTTGTCCTACTCAGGAGAGCG
TTCACCGACAAACAACAGATAAAACGAAAGGCCCAGTCTTCCGACTGAGCCTTTCGTTTTATTTGATGCC
TGGCAGTTCCCTACTCTCGCGTTAACGCTAGCATGG
