>Addgene plasmid #48599 | pFUSB4_TGCT | addgene partial sequence | sequence record 71413 | pCR8_F1 5'-ttgatgcctggcagttccct-3'
CACGACGTTGTAAAACGACGGCCAGTCTTAAGCGTCTCATGGCCTGACCCCGGACCAAGTGGTGGCTATC
GCCAGCAACGGTGGCGGCAAGCAAGCGCTCGAAACGGTGCAGCGGCTGTTGCCGGTGCTGTGCCAGGACC
ATGGCCTGACCCCGGACCAAGTGGTGGCTATCGCCAGCAACAATGGCGGCAAGCAAGCGCTCGAAACGGT
GCAGCGGCTGTTGCCGGTGCTGTGCCAGGACCATGGCCTGACTCCGGACCAAGTGGTGGCTATCGCCAGC
CACGATGGCGGCAAGCAAGCGCTCGAAACGGTGCAGCGGCTGTTGCCGGTGCTGTGCCAGGACCATGGCC
TGACCCCGGACCAAGTGGTGGCTATCGCCAGCAACGGTGGCGGCAAGCAAGCGCTCGAAACGGTGCAGCG
GCTGTTGCCGGTGCTGTGCCAGGACCATGGCCTGACCCCGGACCAAGTGGTGGCTATCGAGACGTCTAGA
CCAGCCAGGACAGAAATGCCTCGACTTCGCTGCTACCCAAGGTTGCCGGGTGACGCACACCGTGGAAACG
GATGAAGGCACGAACCCAGTGGACATAAGCCTGTTCGGTTCGTAAGCTGTAATGCAAGTAGCGTATGCGC
TCACGCAACTGGTCCAGAACCTTGACCGAACGCAGCGGTGGTAACGGCGCAGTGGCGGTTTTCATGGCTT
GTTATGACTGTTTTTTTGGGGTACAGTCTATGCCTCGGGCATCCAAGCAGCAAGCGCGTTACGCCGTGGG
TCGATGTTTGATGTTATGGAGCAGCAACGATGTTACGCAGCAGGGCAGTCGCCCTAAAACAAAGTTAAAC
ATTATGA
